Addgene plasmid #88337: pDONR223-ZNF670
Purpose: Donor Vector containing ZNF670 transcription factor, part of the Human TFome Collection
Depositing lab: Marc Vidal. Depositing organization: Dana-Farber Cancer Institute. Publication: A comprehensive library of human transcription factors for cell fate engineering. Ng AHM, Khoshakhlagh P, Rojo Arias JE, Pasquini G, Wang K, Swiersy A, Shipman SL, Appleton E, Kiaee K, Kohman RE, Vernet A, Dysart M, Leeper K, Saylor W, Huang JY, Graveline A, Taipale J, Hill DE, Vidal M, Melero-Martin JM, Busskamp V, Church GM. Nat Biotechnol. 2021 Apr;39(4):510-519. doi: 10.1038/s41587-020-0742-6. Epub 2020 Nov 30. PubMed 33257861.
Backbone
  Vector backbone: pDONR223
  Backbone manufacturer: Invitrogen
  Backbone size w/o insert (bp): 3000
  Vector type: Gateway Donor Vector
Growth in bacteria
  Bacterial resistance: Spectinomycin, 50 μg/mL
  Growth temperature: 37°C
  Growth strain: DH5alpha
  Copy number: High Copy
Gene/Insert
  Gene/Insert name: ZNF670
  Species: H. sapiens (human)
  Insert size (bp): 1170
  Mutation: Last nucleotide of stop codon removed to allow for Gateway C-terminal fusions
  Entrez Gene: ZNF670 (a.k.a. FLJ12606, MGC12466)
  Cloning method: Gateway Cloning
  Sequencing primers: 5′ M13F(-21); 3′ M13R
Terms and licenses: Academic/Nonprofit Terms; Industry Terms: Not Available to Industry
Depositor comments: Represents the ORFeome subset of the TFome
How to cite: pDONR223-ZNF670 was a gift from Marc Vidal (Addgene plasmid # 88337 ; http://n2t.net/addgene:88337 ; RRID:Addgene_88337)
