[The description below was written by a language model from this plasmid's Addgene catalogue record and pLannotate feature annotations shown in this document.]
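Description:
pDONR223-ZNF670 is a Gateway entry-type clone built on the Invitrogen pDONR223 donor backbone and carrying the open reading frame of human ZNF670, a zinc finger protein thought to act in transcriptional regulation. It belongs to the ORFeome-derived subset of the Human TFome Collection, a library of human transcription factor ORFs assembled for cell fate engineering. The plasmid is maintained in E. coli at high copy through a ColE1/pUC-type origin and is selected with spectinomycin via the aadA (SmR) aminoglycoside adenylyltransferase gene, which sits downstream of a class 1 integron Pc promoter fragment and a remnant of a gentamicin resistance gene.

The roughly 1.17 kb insert lies between two attL recombination sites (annotated as attL3 and attL2 by the automated tool), so the ORF can be moved by an LR Clonase reaction into any compatible destination vector. The last nucleotide of the stop codon has been removed, which keeps the reading frame open for C-terminal fusions to tags or reporters supplied by the destination vector. The feature table annotates only the first part of the insert as a ZNF670 match, although the interval between the att sites is consistent with the stated insert size. The plasmid has no eukaryotic promoter and is not itself an expression construct. A T7 promoter lies just outside attL2, pointing towards the insert on the opposite strand from the ORF. The rrnB T1 and T2 terminators upstream of the cassette insulate it from read-through transcription, and small lacI and lacZα fragments are backbone remnants. M13 forward and reverse primer sites flank the cassette for sequence verification. The full sequenced record is 3,957 nt.
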