Features (pLannotate 1.2.2; 12 found; start..end, strand, type, name):
    121..213     +  CDS            lacI (fragment): lac repressor; lacI; The lac repressor binds to the lac operator to inhibit transcription in E. coli. This inhibition can be relieved by adding lactose or isopropyl-β-D-thiogalactopyranoside (IPTG).
    268..295     -  terminator     rrnB T2 terminator: transcription terminator T2 from the E. coli rrnB gene
    427..470     +  terminator     rrnB T1 terminator: Escherichia coli rrnB; transcription terminator T1 from the E. coli rrnB gene
    517..553     -  CDS            lacZα (fragment): LacZα fragment of β-galactosidase; lacZ fragment
    570..665     +  protein_bind   attL3: mutant version of attL; recombination site for the Gateway® LR reaction LR Clonase™
    668..1273    +  CDS            ZNF670 (fragment): ZN670_HUMAN - Experimental evidence at protein level: Swiss-Prot protein existence level 1. May be involved in transcriptional regulation. From Homo sapiens (Human).
   1836..1935    -  protein_bind   attL2: mutant version of attL; recombination site for the Gateway® LR reaction LR Clonase™
   1953..1971    -  promoter       T7 promoter: promoter for bacteriophage T7 RNA polymerase
   2161..2184    +  promoter       Pc promoter (fragment): intI1 (promoter lies within the coding sequence); class 1 integron promoter
   2360..2416    +  CDS            GmR (fragment): gentamycin acetyltransferase; aacC1; confers resistance to gentamycin
   2423..3214    +  CDS            SmR: aminoglycoside adenylyltransferase (Murphy, 1985); aadA; confers resistance to spectinomycin and streptomycin
   3307..3895    +  rep_origin     ori: high-copy-number ColE1/pMB1/pBR322/pUC origin of replication
>Addgene plasmid #88337 | pDONR223-ZNF670 | addgene full sequence | sequence record 368894 | Addgene NGS Result
CTTTCCTGCGTTATCCCCTGATTCTGTGGATAACCGTATTACCGCCTTTGAGTGAGCTGATACCGCTCGC
CGCAGCCGAACGACCGAGCGCAGCGAGTCAGTGAGCGAGGAAGCGGAAGAGCGCCCAATACGCAAACCGC
CTCTCCCCGCGCGTTGGCCGATTCATTAATGCAGCTGGCACGACAGGTTTCCCGACTGGAAAGCGGGCAG
TGAGCGCAACGCAATTAATACGCGTACCGCTAGCCAGGAAGAGTTTGTAGAAACGCAAAAAGGCCATCCG
TCAGGATGGCCTTCTGCTTAGTTTGATGCCTGGCAGTTTATGGCGGGCGTCCTGCCCGCCACCCTCCGGG
CCGTTGCTTCACAACGTTCAAATCCGCTCCCGGCGGATTTGTCCTACTCAGGAGAGCGTTCACCGACAAA
CAACAGATAAAACGAAAGGCCCAGTCTTCCGACTGAGCCTTTCGTTTTATTTGATGCCTGGCAGTTCCCT
ACTCTCGCGTTAACGCTAGCATGGATGTTTTCCCAGTCACGACGTTGTAAAACGACGGCCAGTCTTAAGC
TCGGGCCCCAAATAATGATTTTATTTTGACTGATAGTGACCTGTTCGTTGCAACAAATTGATGAGCAATG
CTTTTTTATAATGCCAACTTTGTACAAAAAAGTTGGCATGGATTCAGTGTCATTTGAAGATGTGGCTGTG
GCCTTTACTCAGGAGGAGTGGGCTTTGCTGGATCCTTCTCAAAAGAATCTCTACAGAGATGTGATGCAAG
AAATCTTCAGGAACCTGGCTTCTGTAGGAAACAAATCAGAAGACCAGAATATCCAAGATGACTTCAAAAA
TCCTGGGAGAAATCTAAGCAGTCATGTGGTAGAGAGACTGTTTGAAATTAAAGAAGGCAGTCAATATGGA
GAAACCTTCAGCCAGGATTCAAATTTGAATCTGAATAAGAAAGTTTCTACTGGAGTAAAGCCATGTGAAT
GCAGTGTGTGTGGAAAAGTCTTCATATGTCATTCAGCCCTTCATAGGCACATCCTGTCTCACATTGGAAA
CAAACTATTTGAGTGTGAGGAATGTCCAGAGAAGTTATATCATTGCAAACAATGTGGGAAAGCCTTTATC
TCTCTCACCAGTGTTGACAGACACATGGTAACACACACTAGTAATGGGCCTTATAAGGGTCCAGTGTATG
AGAAGCCTTTTGATTTTCCTAGTGTATTTCAAATGCCTCAGAGCACTTACACTGGAGAGAAAACATATAA
ATGTAAACATTGTGATAAAGCCTTCAATTATTCAAGTTATCTTCGTGAACATGAAAGAACTCATACTGGA
GAGAAACCCTATGCATGTAAGAAATGTGGTAAATCATTCACTTTTTCCAGTTCTCTTCGCCAACATGAAA
GATCTCATACTGGAGAGAAACCCTATGAATGTAAGGAATGTGGCAAAGCCTTCAGTCGTTCCACTTACTT
GGGAATACATGAAAGAACGCATACTGGAGAAAAACCCTATGAATGTATAAAATGTGGCAAAGCCTTTAGA
TGTTCCAGAGTCCTCAGAGTCCATGAAAGGACTCACAGTGGAGAAAAGCCCTATGAATGTAAACAATGTG
GTAAAGCCTTCAAATATTCTAGTAACCTATGTGAGCATGAAAGAACTCACACTGGAGTGAAACCTTATGG
ATGTAAGGAATGTGGTAAGTCGTTTACTTCTTCCAGTGCCCTTCGAAGCCATGAAAGGACTCATACTGGA
GAAAAACCCTATGAATGTAAGAAATGTGGTAAAGCCTTCAGTTGTTCCAGTTCCCTTCGAAAGCATGAAA
GAGCTTATATGTGGTACCCAACTTTCTTGTACAAAGTTGGCATTATAAGAAAGCATTGCTTATCAATTTG
TTGCAACGAACAGGTCACTATCAGTCAAAATAAAATCATTATTTGCCATCCAGCTGATATCCCCTATAGT
GAGTCGTATTACATGGTCATAGCTGTTTCCTGGCAGCTCTGGCCCGTGTCTCAAAATCTCTGATGTTACA
TTGCACAAGATAAAAATATATCATCATGCCTCCTCTAGACCAGCCAGGACAGAAATGCCTCGACTTCGCT
GCTACCCAAGGTTGCCGGGTGACGCACACCGTGGAAACGGATGAAGGCACGAACCCAGTGGACATAAGCC
TGTTCGGTTCGTAAGCTGTAATGCAAGTAGCGTATGCGCTCACGCAACTGGTCCAGAACCTTGACCGAAC
GCAGCGGTGGTAACGGCGCAGTGGCGGTTTTCATGGCTTGTTATGACTGTTTTTTTGGGGTACAGTCTAT
GCCTCGGGCATCCAAGCAGCAAGCGCGTTACGCCGTGGGTCGATGTTTGATGTTATGGAGCAGCAACGAT
GTTACGCAGCAGGGCAGTCGCCCTAAAACAAAGTTAAACATTATGAGGGAAGCGGTGATCGCCGAAGTAT
CGACTCAACTATCAGAGGTAGTTGGCGTCATCGAGCGCCATCTCGAACCGACGTTGCTGGCCGTACATTT
GTACGGCTCCGCAGTGGATGGCGGCCTGAAGCCACACAGTGATATTGATTTGCTGGTTACGGTGACCGTA
AGGCTTGATGAAACAACGCGGCGAGCTTTGATCAACGACCTTTTGGAAACTTCGGCTTCCCCTGGAGAGA
GCGAGATTCTCCGCGCTGTAGAAGTCACCATTGTTGTGCACGACGACATCATTCCGTGGCGTTATCCAGC
TAAGCGCGAACTGCAATTTGGAGAATGGCAGCGCAATGACATTCTTGCAGGTATCTTCGAGCCAGCCACG
ATCGACATTGATCTGGCTATCTTGCTGACAAAAGCAAGAGAACATAGCGTTGCCTTGGTAGGTCCAGCGG
CGGAGGAACTCTTTGATCCGGTTCCTGAACAGGATCTATTTGAGGCGCTAAATGAAACCTTAACGCTATG
GAACTCGCCGCCCGACTGGGCTGGCGATGAGCGAAATGTAGTGCTTACGTTGTCCCGCATTTGGTACAGC
GCAGTAACCGGCAAAATCGCGCCGAAGGATGTCGCTGCCGACTGGGCAATGGAGCGCCTGCCGGCCCAGT
ATCAGCCCGTCATACTTGAAGCTAGACAGGCTTATCTTGGACAAGAAGAAGATCGCTTGGCCTCGCGCGC
AGATCAGTTGGAAGAATTTGTCCACTACGTGAAAGGCGAGATCACCAAGGTAGTCGGCAAATAACCCTCG
AGCCACCCATGACCAAAATCCCTTAACGTGAGTTACGCGTCGTTCCACTGAGCGTCAGACCCCGTAGAAA
AGATCAAAGGATCTTCTTGAGATCCTTTTTTTCTGCGCGTAATCTGCTGCTTGCAAACAAAAAAACCACC
GCTACCAGCGGTGGTTTGTTTGCCGGATCAAGAGCTACCAACTCTTTTTCCGAAGGTAACTGGCTTCAGC
AGAGCGCAGATACCAAATACTGTTCTTCTAGTGTAGCCGTAGTTAGGCCACCACTTCAAGAACTCTGTAG
CACCGCCTACATACCTCGCTCTGCTAATCCTGTTACCAGTGGCTGCTGCCAGTGGCGATAAGTCGTGTCT
TACCGGGTTGGACTCAAGACGATAGTTACCGGATAAGGCGCAGCGGTCGGGCTGAACGGGGGGTTCGTGC
ACACAGCCCAGCTTGGAGCGAACGACCTACACCGAACTGAGATACCTACAGCGTGAGCTATGAGAAAGCG
CCACGCTTCCCGAAGGGAGAAAGGCGGACAGGTATCCGGTAAGCGGCAGGGTCGGAACAGGAGAGCGCAC
GAGGGAGCTTCCAGGGGGAAACGCCTGGTATCTTTATAGTCCTGTCGGGTTTCGCCACCTCTGACTTGAG
CGTCGATTTTTGTGATGCTCGTCAGGGGGGCGGAGCCTATGGAAAAACGCCAGCAACGCGGCCTTTTTAC
GGTTCCTGGCCTTTTGCTGGCCTTTTGCTCACATGTT
