>Addgene plasmid #88337 | pDONR223-ZNF670 | depositor partial sequence | sequence record 171941 | insert
ATGGATTCAGTGTCATTTGAAGATGTGGCTGTGGCCTTTACTCAGGAGGAGTGGGCTTTGCTGGATCCTT
CTCAAAAGAATCTCTACAGAGATGTGATGCAAGAAATCTTCAGGAACCTGGCTTCTGTAGGAAACAAATC
AGAAGACCAGAATATCCAAGATGACTTCAAAAATCCTGGGAGAAATCTAAGCAGTCATGTGGTAGAGAGA
CTGTTTGAAATTAAAGAAGGCAGTCAATATGGAGAAACCTTCAGCCAGGATTCAAATTTGAATCTGAATA
AGAAAGTTTCTACTGGAGTAAAGCCATGTGAATGCAGTGTGTGTGGAAAAGTCTTCATATGTCATTCAGC
CCTTCATAGGCACATCCTGTCTCACATTGGAAACAAACTATTTGAGTGTGAGGAATGTCCAGAGAAGTTA
TATCATTGCAAACAATGTGGGAAAGCCTTTATCTCTCTCACCAGTGTTGACAGACACATGGTAACACACA
CTAGTAATGGGCCTTATAAGGGTCCAGTGTATGAGAAGCCTTTTGATTTTCCTAGTGTATTTCAAATGCC
TCAGAGCACTTACACTGGAGAGAAAACATATAAATGTAAACATTGTGATAAAGCCTTCAATTATTCAAGT
TATCTTCGTGAACATGAAAGAACTCATACTGGAGAGAAACCCTATGCATGTAAGAAATGTGGTAAATCAT
TCACTTTTTCCAGTTCTCTTCGCCAACATGAAAGATCTCATACTGGAGAGAAACCCTATGAATGTAAGGA
ATGTGGCAAAGCCTTCAGTCGTTCCACTTACTTGGGAATACATGAAAGAACGCATACTGGAGAAAAACCC
TATGAATGTATAAAATGTGGCAAAGCCTTTAGATGTTCCAGAGTCCTCAGAGTCCATGAAAGGACTCACA
GTGGAGAAAAGCCCTATGAATGTAAACAATGTGGTAAAGCCTTCAAATATTCTAGTAACCTATGTGAGCA
TGAAAGAACTCACACTGGAGTGAAACCTTATGGATGTAAGGAATGTGGTAAGTCGTTTACTTCTTCCAGT
GCCCTTCGAAGCCATGAAAGGACTCATACTGGAGAAAAACCCTATGAATGTAAGAAATGTGGTAAAGCCT
TCAGTTGTTCCAGTTCCCTTCGAAAGCATGAAAGAGCTTATATGTGGTAA
